>Addgene plasmid #192330 | pSLIK 3xFLAG-KPNA2 zeo | addgene full sequence | sequence record 375803 | Addgene NGS Result
GTCGACGGATCGGGAGATCTCCCGATCCCCTATGGTGCACTCTCAGTACAATCTGCTCTGATGCCGCATA
GTTAAGCCAGTATCTGCTCCCTGCTTGTGTGTTGGAGGTCGCTGAGTAGTGCGCGAGCAAAATTTAAGCT
ACAACAAGGCAAGGCTTGACCGACAATTGCATGAAGAATCTGCTTAGGGTTAGGCGTTTTGCGCTGCTTC
GCGATGTACGGGCCAGATATACGCGTTGACATTGATTATTGACTAGTTATTAATAGTAATCAATTACGGG
GTCATTAGTTCATAGCCCATATATGGAGTTCCGCGTTACATAACTTACGGTAAATGGCCCGCCTGGCTGA
CCGCCCAACGACCCCCGCCCATTGACGTCAATAATGACGTATGTTCCCATAGTAACGCCAATAGGGACTT
TCCATTGACGTCAATGGGTGGAGTATTTACGGTAAACTGCCCACTTGGCAGTACATCAAGTGTATCATAT
GCCAAGTACGCCCCCTATTGACGTCAATGACGGTAAATGGCCCGCCTGGCATTATGCCCAGTACATGACC
TTATGGGACTTTCCTACTTGGCAGTACATCTACGTATTAGTCATCGCTATTACCATGGTGATGCGGTTTT
GGCAGTACATCAATGGGCGTGGATAGCGGTTTGACTCACGGGGATTTCCAAGTCTCCACCCCATTGACGT
CAATGGGAGTTTGTTTTGGCACCAAAATCAACGGGACTTTCCAAAATGTCGTAACAACTCCGCCCCATTG
ACGCAAATGGGCGGTAGGCGTGTACGGTGGGAGGTCTATATAAGCAGCGCGTTTTGCCTGTACTGGGTCT
CTCTGGTTAGACCAGATCTGAGCCTGGGAGCTCTCTGGCTAACTAGGGAACCCACTGCTTAAGCCTCAAT
AAAGCTTGCCTTGAGTGCTTCAAGTAGTGTGTGCCCGTCTGTTGTGTGACTCTGGTAACTAGAGATCCCT
CAGACCCTTTTAGTCAGTGTGGAAAATCTCTAGCAGTGGCGCCCGAACAGGGACTTGAAAGCGAAAGGGA
AACCAGAGGAGCTCTCTCGACGCAGGACTCGGCTTGCTGAAGCGCGCACGGCAAGAGGCGAGGGGCGGCG
ACTGGTGAGTACGCCAAAAATTTTGACTAGCGGAGGCTAGAAGGAGAGAGATGGGTGCGAGAGCGTCAGT
ATTAAGCGGGGGAGAATTAGATCGCGATGGGAAAAAATTCGGTTAAGGCCAGGGGGAAAGAAAAAATATA
AATTAAAACATATAGTATGGGCAAGCAGGGAGCTAGAACGATTCGCAGTTAATCCTGGCCTGTTAGAAAC
ATCAGAAGGCTGTAGACAAATACTGGGACAGCTACAACCATCCCTTCAGACAGGATCAGAAGAACTTAGA
TCATTATATAATACAGTAGCAACCCTCTATTGTGTGCATCAAAGGATAGAGATAAAAGACACCAAGGAAG
CTTTAGACAAGATAGAGGAAGAGCAAAACAAAAGTAAGACCACCGCACAGCAAGCGGCCGCTGATCTTCA
GACCTGGAGGAGGAGATATGAGGGACAATTGGAGAAGTGAATTATATAAATATAAAGTAGTAAAAATTGA
ACCATTAGGAGTAGCACCCACCAAGGCAAAGAGAAGAGTGGTGCAGAGAGAAAAAAGAGCAGTGGGAATA
GGAGCTTTGTTCCTTGGGTTCTTGGGAGCAGCAGGAAGCACTATGGGCGCAGCGTCAATGACGCTGACGG
TACAGGCCAGACAATTATTGTCTGGTATAGTGCAGCAGCAGAACAATTTGCTGAGGGCTATTGAGGCGCA
ACAGCATCTGTTGCAACTCACAGTCTGGGGCATCAAGCAGCTCCAGGCAAGAATCCTGGCTGTGGAAAGA
TACCTAAAGGATCAACAGCTCCTGGGGATTTGGGGTTGCTCTGGAAAACTCATTTGCACCACTGCTGTGC
CTTGGAATGCTAGTTGGAGTAATAAATCTCTGGAACAGATTTGGAATCACACGACCTGGATGGAGTGGGA
CAGAGAAATTAACAATTACACAAGCTTAATACACTCCTTAATTGAAGAATCGCAAAACCAGCAAGAAAAG
AATGAACAAGAATTATTGGAATTAGATAAATGGGCAAGTTTGTGGAATTGGTTTAACATAACAAATTGGC
TGTGGTATATAAAATTATTCATAATGATAGTAGGAGGCTTGGTAGGTTTAAGAATAGTTTTTGCTGTACT
TTCTATAGTGAATAGAGTTAGGCAGGGATATTCACCATTATCGTTTCAGACCCACCTCCCAACCCCGAGG
GGACCCGACAGGCCCGAAGGAATAGAAGAAGAAGGTGGAGAGAGAGACAGAGACAGATCCATTCGATTAG
TGAACGGATCGGCACTGCGTGCGCCAATTCTGCAGACAAATGGCAGTATTCATCCACAATTTTAAAAGAA
AAGGGGGGATTGGGGGGTACAGTGCAGGGGAAAGAATAGTAGACATAATAGCAACAGACATACAAACTAA
AGAATTACAAAAACAAATTACAAAAATTCAAAATTTTCGGGTTTATTACAGGGACAGCAGAGATCCAGTT
TGGTTAATTCTAGACAGTTATCAACAAGTTTGTACAAAAAAGCAGGCTTTAAAGGAACCAATTCAGTCGA
CTGGATCCCGAGTTTACTCCCTATCAGTGATAGAGAACGTATGTCGAGTTTACTCCCTATCAGTGATAGA
GAACGATGTCGAGTTTACTCCCTATCAGTGATAGAGAACGTATGTCGAGTTTACTCCCTATCAGTGATAG
AGAACGTATGTCGAGTTTACTCCCTATCAGTGATAGAGAACGTATGTCGAGTTTATCCCTATCAGTGATA
GAGAACGTATGTCGAGTTTACTCCCTATCAGTGATAGAGAACGTATGTCGAGGTAGGCGTGTACGGTGGG
AGGCCTATATAAGCAGAGCTCGTTTAGTGAACCGTCAGATCGCCACTAGATGGACTACAAAGACCATGAC
GGTGATTATAAAGATCATGACATCGATTACAAGGATGACGATGACAAGACTAGTATGTCCACCAACGAGA
ATGCTAATACACCAGCTGCCCGTCTTCACAGATTCAAGAACAAGGGAAAAGACAGTACAGAAATGAGGCG
TCGCAGAATAGAGGTCAATGTGGAGCTGAGGAAAGCTAAGAAGGATGACCAGATGCTGAAGAGGAGAAAT
GTAAGCTCATTTCCTGATGATGCTACTTCTCCGCTGCAGGAAAACCGCAACAACCAGGGCACTGTAAATT
GGTCTGTTGATGACATTGTCAAAGGCATAAATAGCAGCAATGTGGAAAATCAGCTCCAAGCTACTCAAGC
TGCCAGGAAACTACTTTCCAGAGAAAAACAGCCCCCCATAGACAACATAATCCGGGCTGGTTTGATTCCG
AAATTTGTGTCCTTCTTGGGCAGAACTGATTGTAGTCCCATTCAGTTTGAATCTGCTTGGGCACTCACTA
ACATTGCTTCTGGGACATCAGAACAAACCAAGGCTGTGGTAGATGGAGGTGCCATCCCAGCATTCATTTC
TCTGTTGGCATCTCCCCATGCTCACATCAGTGAACAAGCTGTCTGGGCTCTAGGAAACATTGCAGGTGAT
GGCTCAGTGTTCCGAGACTTGGTTATTAAGTACGGTGCAGTTGACCCACTGTTGGCTCTCCTTGCAGTTC
CTGAGATGTCATCTTTAGCATGTGGCTACTTACGTAATCTTACCTGGACACTTTCTAATCTTTGCCGCAA
CAAGAATCCTGCACCCCCGATAGATGCTGTTGAGCAGATTCTTCCTACCTTAGTTCGGCTCCTGCATCAT
GATGATCCAGAAGTGTTAGCAGATACCTGCTGGGCTATTTCCTACCTTACTGATGGTCCAAATGAACGAA
TTGGCATGGTGGTGAAAACAGGAGTTGTGCCCCAACTTGTGAAGCTTCTAGGAGCTTCTGAATTGCCAAT
TGTGACTCCTGCCCTAAGAGCCATAGGGAATATTGTCACTGGTACAGATGAACAGACTCAGGTTGTGATT
GATGCAGGAGCACTCGCCGTCTTTCCCAGCCTGCTCACCAACCCCAAAACTAACATTCAGAAGGAAGCTA
CGTGGACAATGTCAAACATCACAGCCGGCCGCCAGGACCAGATACAGCAAGTTGTGAATCATGGATTAGT
CCCATTCCTTGTCAGTGTTCTCTCTAAGGCAGATTTTAAGACACAAAAGGAAGCTGTGTGGGCCGTGACC
AACTATACCAGTGGTGGAACAGTTGAACAGATTGTGTACCTTGTTCACTGTGGCATAATAGAACCGTTGA
TGAACCTCTTAACTGCAAAAGATACCAAGATTATTCTGGTTATCCTGGATGCCATTTCAAATATCTTTCA
GGCTGCTGAGAAACTAGGTGAAACTGAGAAACTTAGTATAATGATTGAAGAATGTGGAGGCTTAGACAAA
ATTGAAGCTCTACAAAACCATGAAAATGAGTCTGTGTATAAGGCTTCGTTAAGCTTAATTGAGAAGTATT
TCTCTGTAGAGGAAGAGGAAGATCAAAACGTTGTACCAGAAACTACCTCTGAAGGCTACACTTTCCAAGT
TCAGGATGGGGCTCCTGGGACCTTTAACTTTTGAGCATGCCAATTGGAAGACTAATGCGTTTTCGAGATA
TCTAGACCCAGCTTTCTTGTACAAAGTGGTTGATAACATCTCGAGCCATAAAGATGGTTAATTAACCCAC
CCAAGATCTGGCCTCCGCGCCGGGTTTTGGCGCCTCCCGCGGGCGCCCCCCTCCTCACGGCGAGCGCTGC
CACGTCAGACGAAGGGCGCAGCGAGCGTCCTGATCCTTCCGCCCGGACGCTCAGGACAGCGGCCCGCTGC
TCATAAGACTCGGCCTTAGAACCCCAGTATCAGCAGAAGGACATTTTAGGACGGGACTTGGGTGACTCTA
GGGCACTGGTTTTCTTTCCAGAGAGCGGAACAGGCGAGGAAAAGTAGTCCCTTCTCGGCGATTCTGCGGA
GGGATCTCCGTGGGGCGGTGAACGCCGATGATTATATAAGGACGCGCCGGGTGTGGCACAGCTAGTTCCG
TCGCAGCCGGGATTTGGGTCGCGGTTCTTGTTTGTGGATCGCTGTGATCGTCACTTGGTGAGTAGCGGGC
TGCTGGGCTGGCCGGGGCTTTCGTGGCCGCCGGGCCGCTCGGTGGGACGGAAGCGTGTGGAGAGACCGCC
AAGGGCTGTAGTCTGGGTCCGCGAGCAAGGTTGCCCTGAACTGGGGGTTGGGGGGAGCGCAGCAAAATGG
CGGCTGTTCCCGAGTCTTGAATGGAAGACGCTTGTGAGGCGGGCTGTGAGGTCGTTGAAACAAGGTGGGG
GGCATGGTGGGCGGCAAGAACCCAAGGTCTTGAGGCCTTCGCTAATGCGGGAAAGCTCTTATTCGGGTGA
GATGGGCTGGGGCACCATCTGGGGACCCTGACGTGAAGTTTGTCACTGACTGGAGAACTCGGTTTGTCGT
CTGTTGCGGGGGCGGCAGTTATGGCGGTGCCGTTGGGCAGTGCACCCGTACCTTTGGGAGCGCGCGCCCT
CGTCGTGTCGTGACGTCACCCGTTCTGTTGGCTTATAATGCAGGGTGGGGCCACCTGCCGGTAGGTGTGC
GGTAGGCTTTTCTCCGTCGCAGGACGCAGGGTTCGGGCCTAGGGTAGGCTCTCCTGAATCGACAGGCGCC
GGACCTCTGGTGAGGGGAGGGATAAGTGAGGCGTCAGTTTCTTTGGTCGGTTTTATGTACCTATCTTCTT
AAGTAGCTGAAGCTCCGGTTTTGAACTATGCGCTCGGGGTTGGCGAGTGTGTTTTGTGAAGTTTTTTAGG
CACCTTTTGAAATGTAATCATTTGGGTCAATATGTAATTTTCAGTGTTAGACTAGTAAATTGTCCGCTAA
ATTCTGGCCGTTTTTGGCTTTTTTGTTAGACGAAGCTTGGTACCGAGCTCGGATCTCCACCCCGTACCGG
TCCTGCAGTCGAATTCACCATGTCTAGACTGGACAAGAGCAAAGTCATAAACGGAGCTCTGGAATTACTC
AATGGTGTCGGTATCGAAGGCCTGACGACAAGGAAACTCGCTCAAAAGCTGGGAGTTGAGCAGCCTACCC
TGTACTGGCACGTGAAGAACAAGCGGGCCCTGCTCGATGCCCTGCCAATCGAGATGCTGGACAGGCATCA
TACCCACTTCTGCCCCCTGGAAGGCGAGTCATGGCAAGACTTTCTGCGGAACAACGCCAAGTCATACCGC
TGTGCTCTCCTCTCACATCGCGACGGGGCTAAAGTGCATCTCGGCACCCGCCCAACAGAGAAACAGTACG
AAACCCTGGAAAATCAGCTCGCGTTCCTGTGTCAGCAAGGCTTCTCCCTGGAGAACGCACTGTACGCTCT
GTCCGCCGTGGGCCACTTTACACTGGGCTGCGTATTGGAGGAACAGGAGCATCAAGTAGCAAAAGAGGAA
AGAGAGACACCTACCACCGATTCTATGCCCCCACTTCTGAGACAAGCAATTGAGCTGTTCGACCGGCAGG
GAGCCGAACCTGCCTTCCTTTTCGGCCTGGAACTAATCATATGTGGCCTGGAGAAACAGCTAAAGTGCGA
AAGCGGCGGGCCGACCGACGCCCTTGACGATTTTGACTTAGACATGCTCCCAGCCGATGCCCTTGACGAC
TTTGACCTTGATATGCTGCCTGCTGACGCTCTTGACGATTTTGACCTTGACATGCTCCCCGGGTAACTAA
GTAAGGATCCGCGGCCGCACTAGAGGAATTCCGCCCCTCTCCCYCCCCCCCCCCTAACGTTACTGGCCGA
AGCCGCTTGGAATAAGGCCGGTGTGCGTTTGTCTATATGTTATTTTCCACCATATTGCCGTCTTTTGGCA
ATGTGAGGGCCCGGAAACCTGGCCCTGTCTTCTTGACGAGCATTCCTAGGGGTCTTTCCCCTCTCGCCAA
AGGAATGCAAGGTCTGTTGAATGTCGTGAAGGAAGCAGTTCCTCTGGAAGCTTCTTGAAGACAAACAACG
TCTGTAGCGACCCTTTGCAGGCAGCGGAACCCCCCACCTGGCGACAGGTGCCTCTGCGGCCAAAAGCCAC
GTGTATAAGATACACCTGCAAAGGCGGCACAACCCCAGTGCCACGTTGTGAGTTGGATAGTTGTGGAAAG
AGTCAAATGGCTCTCCTCAAGCGTATTCAACAAGGGGCTGAAGGATGCCCAGAAGGTACCCCATTGTATG
GGATCTGATCTGGGGCCTCGGTGCACATGCTTTACATGTGTTTAGTCGAGGTTAAAAAAACGTCTAGGCC
CCCCGAACCACGGGGACGTGGTTTTCCTTTGAAAAACACGATGATAAGCTTACCGGTACGCGTGATGTGT
TGACAATTAATCATCGGCATAGTATATCGGCATAGTATAATACGACAAGGTGAGGAACTAAACCATGGCC
AAGTTGACCAGTGCCGTTCCGGTGCTCACCGCGCGCGACGTCGCCGGAGCGGTCGAGTTCTGGACCGACC
GGCTCGGGTTCTCCCGGGACTTCGTGGAGGACGACTTCGCCGGTGTGGTCCGGGACGACGTGACCCTGTT
CATCAGCGCGGTCCAGGACCAGGTGGTGCCGGACAACACCCTGGCCTGGGTGTGGGTGCGCGGCCTGGAC
GAGCTGTACGCCGAGTGGTCGGAGGTCGTGTCCACGAACTTCCGGGACGCCTCCGGGCCGGCCATGACCG
AGATCGGCGAGCAGCCGTGGGGGCGGGAGTTCGCCCTGCGCGACCCGGCCGGCAACTGCGTGCACTTCGT
GGCCGAGGAGCAGGACTGACACATCTGTACAAGTAAAGCGGCCGCGACTCTAGATCATAATCAGCCATAC
CACATTTGTAGAGGTTTTACTTGCTTTAAAAAACCTCCCACACCTCCCCCTGAACCTGAAACATAAAATG
AATGCAATTGTTGTTGTTTAGTCCCTCCCAATTCGATATCAAGCTTATCGATAATCAACCTCTGGATTAC
AAAATTTGTGAAAGATTGACTGGTATTCTTAACTATGTTGCTCCTTTTACGCTATGTGGATACGCTGCTT
TAATGCCTTTGTATCATGCTATTGCTTCCCGTATGGCTTTCATTTTCTCCTCCTTGTATAAATCCTGGTT
GCTGTCTCTTTATGAGGAGTTGTGGCCCGTTGTCAGGCAACGTGGCGTGGTGTGCACTGTGTTTGCTGAC
GCAACCCCCACTGGTTGGGGCATTGCCACCACCTGTCAGCTCCTTTCCGGGACTTTCGCTTTCCCCCTCC
CTATTGCCACGGCGGAACTCATCGCCGCCTGCCTTGCCCGCTGCTGGACAGGGGCTCGGCTGTTGGGCAC
TGACAATTCCGTGGTGTTGTCGGGGAAATCATCGTCCTTTCCTTGGCTGCTCGCCTGTGTTGCCACCTGG
ATTCTGCGCGGGACGTCCTTCTGCTACGTCCCTTCGGCCCTCAATCCAGCGGACCTTCCTTCCCGCGGCC
TGCTGCCGGCTCTGCGGCCTCTTCCGCGTCTTCGCCTTCGCCCTCAGACGAGTCGGATCTCCCTTTGGGC
CGCCTCCCCGCATCGATACCGTCGACCTCGATCGAGACCTAGAAAAACATGGAGCAATCACAAGTAGCAA
TACAGCAGCTACCAATGCTGATTGTGCCTGGCTAGAAGCACAAGAGGAGGAGGAGGTGGGTTTTCCAGTC
ACACCTCAGGTACCTTTAAGACCAATGACTTACAAGGCAGCTGTAGATCTTAGCCACTTTTTAAAAGAAA
AGGGGGGACTGGAAGGGCTAATTCACTCCCAACGAAGACAAGATATCCTTGATCTGTGGATCTACCACAC
ACAAGGCTACTTCCCTGATTGGCAGAACTACACACCAGGGCCAGGGATCAGATATCCACTGACCTTTGGA
TGGTGCTACAAGCTAGTACCAGTTGAGCAAGAGAAGGTAGAAGAAGCCAATGAAGGAGAGAACACCCGCT
TGTTACACCCTGTGAGCCTGCATGGGATGGATGACCCGGAGAGAGAAGTATTAGAGTGGAGGTTTGACAG
CCGCCTAGCATTTCATCACATGGCCCGAGAGCTGCATCCGGACTGTACTGGGTCTCTCTGGTTAGACCAG
ATCTGAGCCTGGGAGCTCTCTGGCTAACTAGGGAACCCACTGCTTAAGCCTCAATAAAGCTTGCCTTGAG
TGCTTCAAGTAGTGTGTGCCCGTCTGTTGTGTGACTCTGGTAACTAGAGATCCCTCAGACCCTTTTAGTC
AGTGTGGAAAATCTCTAGCAGGGCCCGTTTAAACCCGCTGATCAGCCTCGACTGTGCCTTCTAGTTGCCA
GCCATCTGTTGTTTGCCCCTCCCCCGTGCCTTCCTTGACCCTGGAAGGTGCCACTCCCACTGTCCTTTCC
TAATAAAATGAGGAAATTGCATCGCATTGTCTGAGTAGGTGTCATTCTATTCTGGGGGGTGGGGTGGGGC
AGGACAGCAAGGGGGAGGATTGGGAAGACAATAGCAGGCATGCTGGGGATGCGGTGGGCTCTATGGCTTC
TGAGGCGGAAAGAACCAGCTGGGGCTCTAGGGGGTATCCCC
[124 nt withheld, positions 9632-9755]
C
[91 nt withheld, positions 9757-9847]
A
[49 nt withheld, positions 9849-9897]
CCTTTGACGTTGGAGTCCACGTTCTTT
[37 nt withheld, positions 9925-9961]
ACCCTATCTCGGTCTATTCTTTTGATTTATAAGGGATTTTGCCGATTTCGGCCTATTGGTTAAAAAATGA
GCTGATTTAACAAAAATTTAACGCGAATTAATTCTGTGGAATGTGTGTCAGTTAGGGTGTGGAAAGTCCC
CAGGCTCCCCAGCAGGCAGAAGTATGCAAAGCATGCATCTCAATTAGTCAGCAACCAGGTGTGGAAAGTC
CCCAGGCTCCCCAGCAGGCAGAAGTATGCAAAGCATGCATCTCAATTAGTCAGCAACCATAGTCCCGCCC
CTAACTCCGCCCATCCCGCCCCTAACTCCGCCCAGTTCCGCCCATTCTCCGCCCCATGGCTGACTAATTT
TTTTTATTTATGCAGAGGCCGAGGCCGCCTCTGCCTCTGAGCTATTCCAGAAGTAGTGAGGAGGCTTTTT
TGGAGGCCTAGGCTTTTGCAAAAAGCTCCCGGGAGCTTGTATATCCATTTTCGGATCTGATCAGCACGTG
TTGACAATTAATCATCGGCATAGTATATCGGCATAGTATAATACGACAAGGTGAGGAACTAAACCATGGC
CAAGTTGACCAGTGCCGTTCCGGTGCTCACCGCGCGCGACGTCGCCGGAGCGGTCGAGTTCTGGACCGAC
CGGCTCGGGTTCTCCCGGGACTTCGTGGAGGACGACTTCGCCGGTGTGGTCCGGGACGACGTGACCCTGT
TCATCAGCGCGGTCCAGGACCAGGTGGTGCCGGACAACACCCTGGCCTGGGTGTGGGTGCGCGGCCTGGA
CGAGCTGTACGCCGAGTGGTCGGAGGTCGTGTCCACGAACTTCCGGGACGCCTCCGGGCCGGCCATGACC
GAGATCGGCGAGCAGCCGTGGGGGCGGGAGTTCGCCCTGCGCGACCCGGCCGGCAACTGCGTGCACTTCG
TGGCCGAGGAGCAGGACTGACACGTGCTACGAGATTTCGATTCCACCGCCGCCTTCTATGAAAGGTTGGG
CTTCGGAATCGTTTTCCGGGACGCCGGCTGGATGATCCTCCAGCGCGGGGATCTCATGCTGGAGTTCTTC
GCCCACCCCAACTTGTTTATTGCAGCTTATAATGGTTACAAATAAAGCAATAGCATCACAAATTTCACAA
ATAAAGCATTTTTTTCACTGCATTCTAGTTGTGGTTTGTCCAAACTCATCAATGTATCTTATCATGTCTG
TATACCGTCGACCTCTAGCTAGAGCTTGGCGTAATCATGGTCATAGCTGTTTCCTGTGTGAAATTGTTAT
CCGCTCACAATTCCACACAACATACGAGCCGGAAGCATAAAGTGTAAAGCCTGGGGTGCCTAATGAGTGA
GCTAACTCACATTAATTGCGTTGCGCTCACTGCCCGCTTTCCAGTCGGGAAACCTGTCGTGCCAGCTGCA
TTAATGAATCGGCCAACGCGCGGGGAGAGGCGGTTTGCGTATTGGGCGCTCTTCCGCTTCCTCGCTCACT
GACTCGCTGCGCTCGGTCGTTCGGCTGCGGCGAGCGGTATCAGCTCACTCAAAGGCGGTAATACGGTTAT
CCACAGAATCAGGGGATAACGCAGGAAAGAACATGTGAGCAAAAGGCCAGCAAAAGGCCAGGAACCGTAA
AAAGGCCGCGTTGCTGGCGTTTTTCCATAGGCTCCGCCCCCCTGACGAGCATCACAAAAATCGACGCTCA
AGTCAGAGGTGGCGAAACCCGACAGGACTATAAAGATACCAGGCGTTTCCCCCTGGAAGCTCCCTCGTGC
GCTCTCCTGTTCCGACCCTGCCGCTTACCGGATACCTGTCCGCCTTTCTCCCTTCGGGAAGCGTGGCGCT
TTCTCATAGCTCACGCTGTAGGTATCTCAGTTCGGTGTAGGTCGTTCGCTCCAAGCTGGGCTGTGTGCAC
GAACCCCCCGTTCAGCCCGACCGCTGCGCCTTATCCGGTAACTATCGTCTTGAGTCCAACCCGGTAAGAC
ACGACTTATCGCCACTGGCAGCAGCCACTGGTAACAGGATTAGCAGAGCGAGGTATGTAGGCGGTGCTAC
AGAGTTCTTGAAGTGGTGGCCTAACTACGGCTACACTAGAAGAACAGTATTTGGTATCTGCGCTCTGCTG
AAGCCAGTTACCTTCGGAAAAAGAGTTGGTAGCTCTTGATCCGGCAAACAAACCACCGCTGGTAGCGGTG
GTTTTTTTGTTTGCAAGCAGCAGATTACGCGCAGAAAAAAAGGATCTCAAGAAGATCCTTTGATCTTTTC
TACGGGGTCTGACGCTCAGTGGAACGAAAACTCACGTTAAGGGATTTTGGTCATGAGATTATCAAAAAGG
ATCTTCACCTAGATCCTTTTAAATTAAAAATGAAGTTTTAAATCAATCTAAAGTATATATGAGTAAACTT
GGTCTGACAGTTACCAATGCTTAATCAGTGAGGCACCTATCTCAGCGATCTGTCTATTTCGTTCATCCAT
AGTTGCCTGACTCCCCGTCGTGTAGATAACTACGATACGGGAGGGCTTACCATCTGGCCCCAGTGCTGCA
ATGATACCGCGAGACCCACGCTCACCGGCTCCAGATTTATCAGCAATAAACCAGCCAGCCGGAAGGGCCG
AGCGCAGAAGTGGTCCTGCAACTTTATCCGCCTCCATCCAGTCTATTAATTGTTGCCGGGAAGCTAGAGT
AAGTAGTTCGCCAGTTAATAGTTTGCGCAACGTTGTTGCCATTGCTACAGGCATCGTGGTGTCACGCTCG
TCGTTTGGTATGGCTTCATTCAGCTCCGGTTCCCAACGATCAAGGCGAGTTACATGATCCCCCATGTTGT
GCAAAAAAGCGGTTAGCTCCTTCGGTCCTCCGATCGTTGTCAGAAGTAAGTTGGCCGCAGTGTTATCACT
CATGGTTATGGCAGCACTGCATAATTCTCTTACTGTCATGCCATCCGTAAGATGCTTTTCTGTGACTGGT
GAGTACTCAACCAAGTCATTCTGAGAATAGTGTATGCGGCGACCGAGTTGCTCTTGCCCGGCGTCAATAC
GGGATAATACCGCGCCACATAGCAGAACTTTAAAAGTGCTCATCATTGGAAAACGTTCTTCGGGGCGAAA
ACTCTCAAGGATCTTACCGCTGTTGAGATCCAGTTCGATGTAACCCACTCGTGCACCCAACTGATCTTCA
GCATCTTTTACTTTCACCAGCGTTTCTGGGTGAGCAAAAACAGGAAGGCAAAATGCCGCAAAAAAGGGAA
TAAGGGCGACACGGAAATGTTGAATACTCATACTCTTCCTTTTTCAATATTATTGAAGCATTTATCAGGG
TTATTGTCTCATGAGCGGATACATATTTGAATGTATTTAGAAAAATAAACAAATAGGGGTTCCGCGCACA
TTTCCCCGAAAAGTGCCACCTGAC
Features (pLannotate 1.2.2; 41 found; start..end, strand, type, name):
     31..83      -  misc_feature   bom (fragment): basis of mobility region from pBR322
    238..617     +  enhancer       CMV enhancer: human cytomegalovirus immediate early enhancer
    618..817     +  promoter       CMV promoter: human cytomegalovirus (CMV) immediate early promoter
    835..1015    +  LTR            5' LTR (truncated): truncated 5' long terminal repeat (LTR) from HIV-1
   1062..1187    +  misc_feature   HIV-1 Ψ: packaging signal of human immunodeficiency virus type 1
   1171..1534    +  CDS            HIV-1 gag (fragment): gag protein from human immunodeficiency virus 1; gag
   1680..1913    +  misc_feature   RRE: The Rev response element (RRE) of HIV-1 allows for Rev-dependent mRNA export from the nucleus to the cytoplasm.
   2290..2390    +  CDS            Rev (fragment): human immunodeficiency virus 1 (HIV-1) Rev protein; rev; enhances nuclear export of unspliced and incompletely spliced viral mRNAs
   2440..2557    +  misc_feature   cPPT/CTS: central polypurine tract and central termination sequence of HIV-1
   2614..2638    +  protein_bind   attB1: mutant version of attB; recombination site for the Gateway® BP reaction BP Clonase™
   2670..2984    +  promoter       tight TRE promoter: Tet-responsive promoter PTight, consisting of seven tet operator sequences followed by the minimal CMV promoter
   2993..3058    +  CDS            3xFLAG: three tandem FLAG® epitope tags, followed by an enterokinase cleavage site
   3065..4651    +  CDS            KPNA2: IMA1_HUMAN - Also known as RCH1, SRP1. Experimental evidence at protein level: Swiss-Prot protein existence level 1. Functions in nuclear protein import as an adapter protein for nuclear receptor KPNB1. Binds specifically and directly to substrates containing either a simple or bipartite NLS motif. Docking of the importin/substrate complex to the nuclear pore complex (NPC) is mediated by KPNB1 through binding to nucleoporin FxFG repeats and the complex is subsequently translocated through the pore by an energy requiring, Ran-dependent mechanism. At the nucleoplasmic side of the NPC, Ran binds
   4696..4720    -  protein_bind   attB2: mutant version of attB; recombination site for the Gateway® BP reaction BP Clonase™
   4770..5981    +  promoter       UbC promoter: human ubiquitin C promoter
   6040..6737    +  CDS            rtTA3 (fragment): reverse tetracycline transactivator 3 activates expression from Tet-responsive promoters in the presence of doxycycline
   6667..6777    +  CDS            VP48: 3 tandem repeats of the minimal activation domain of herpes simplex virus VP16 (Cheng et al., 2013)
   6935..7397    +  misc_feature   IRES: internal ribosome entry site (IRES) of the encephalomyocarditis virus (EMCV)
   7419..7466    +  promoter       EM7 promoter: synthetic bacterial promoter&nbsp
   7485..7859    +  CDS            BleoR: antibiotic-binding protein; Sh ble from Streptoalloteichus hindustanus; confers resistance to bleomycin, phleomycin, and Zeocin™
   7893..7976    +  CDS            large T antigen (fragment): large T antigen from SV40 (simian virus 40)
   8010..8033    +  misc_feature   MCS (fragment): pBluescript multiple cloning site
   8033..8621    +  misc_feature   WPRE: woodchuck hepatitis virus posttranscriptional regulatory element
   8622..8641    +  misc_feature   MCS (fragment): pBluescript multiple cloning site
   8643..9143    +  CDS            nef (fragment): NEF_HV1LA - Experimental evidence at protein level: Swiss-Prot protein existence level 1. Extracellular Nef protein targets CD4(+) T-lymphocytes for apoptosis by interacting with CXCR4 surface receptors. From Human immunodeficiency virus type 1 group M subtype B (isolate Lai) (HIV-1).
   9150..9330    +  LTR            5' LTR (truncated): truncated 5' long terminal repeat (LTR) from HIV-1
   9362..9586    +  polyA_signal   bGH poly(A) signal: bovine growth hormone polyadenylation signal
   9590..9611    +  promoter       SV40 promoter (fragment): SV40 enhancer and early promoter
   9632..10060   +  rep_origin     f1 ori (sequence partly withheld): f1 bacteriophage origin of replication; arrow indicates direction of (+) strand synthesis
  10074..10403   +  promoter       SV40 promoter: SV40 enhancer and early promoter
  10451..10498   +  promoter       EM7 promoter: synthetic bacterial promoter&nbsp
  10517..10891   +  CDS            BleoR: antibiotic-binding protein; Sh ble from Streptoalloteichus hindustanus; confers resistance to bleomycin, phleomycin, and Zeocin™
  10901..11026   +  CDS            ble (fragment): BLE_KLEPN - Experimental evidence at protein level: Swiss-Prot protein existence level 1. Binding protein with a strong affinity to the bleomycin family of antibiotics. Binds to CL990; an antimitotic-antibiotic compound. From Klebsiella pneumoniae.
  11021..11142   +  polyA_signal   SV40 poly(A) signal: SV40 polyadenylation signal
  11213..11235   -  protein_bind   lac operator (fragment): The lac repressor binds to the lac operator to inhibit transcription in E. coli. This inhibition can be relieved by adding lactose or isopropyl-β-D-thiogalactopyranoside (IPTG). lac repressor encoded by lacI
  11239..11269   -  promoter       lac promoter: promoter for the E. coli lac operon
  11284..11305   -  protein_bind   CAP binding site: CAP binding activates transcription in the presence of cAMP. E. coli catabolite activator protein
  11318..11410   -  CDS            lacI (fragment): lac repressor; lacI; The lac repressor binds to the lac operator to inhibit transcription in E. coli. This inhibition can be relieved by adding lactose or isopropyl-β-D-thiogalactopyranoside (IPTG).
  11593..12181   -  rep_origin     ori: high-copy-number ColE1/pMB1/pBR322/pUC origin of replication
  12352..13212   -  CDS            AmpR: β-lactamase; bla; confers resistance to ampicillin, carbenicillin, and related antibiotics
  13213..13317   -  promoter       AmpR promoter: bla
