[The description below was written by a language model from this plasmid's Addgene catalogue record and pLannotate feature annotations shown in this document.]
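Description:
pSLIK 3xFLAG-KPNA2 zeo is a single-vector, doxycycline-inducible lentiviral expression plasmid built on the pSLIK zeo backbone, with the insert introduced by Gateway recombination. It is maintained in E. coli through a high-copy ColE1/pUC-type origin and an ampicillin resistance gene. An f1 origin is also present. The viral portion has a third-generation-style layout. A CMV enhancer/promoter replaces the U3 region upstream of a truncated HIV-1 5' LTR to drive genomic RNA production in packaging cells. This is followed by the Ψ packaging signal with a partial gag sequence, the Rev response element, and the cPPT/CTS. A WPRE sits upstream of the truncated 3' LTR, and a bGH polyadenylation signal lies downstream of it.

The payload sits between attB1 and attB2 sites. It consists of a tight TRE promoter (seven tet operators plus a minimal CMV promoter) driving human KPNA2 (importin α1) fused at its N terminus to a 3xFLAG epitope tag. KPNA2 is a nuclear import adapter that binds NLS-bearing cargo and links it to KPNB1. Downstream, a constitutive human UbC promoter expresses the reverse tetracycline transactivator rtTA3, which is linked through an EMCV IRES to the Sh ble gene. Transduced cells can therefore be selected with Zeocin, and they carry the transactivator needed to switch on 3xFLAG-KPNA2 when doxycycline is added. A second SV40/EM7-driven BleoR cassette with an SV40 poly(A) signal lies in the plasmid backbone outside the LTRs. The construct is intended for making stable cell lines with inducible, epitope-tagged KPNA2 expression, and the associated work concerns nucleocytoplasmic transport of HER2.
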