Addgene plasmid #192330: pSLIK 3xFLAG-KPNA2 zeo
Purpose: Lentiviral expression vector for an inducible 3xFLAG-KPNA2
Depositing lab: Kevin Janes. Depositing organization: University of Virginia. Publication: Nucleocytoplasmic transport of active HER2 causes fractional escape from the DCIS-like state. Wang L, Paudel BB, McKnight RA, Janes KA. Nat Commun. 2023 Apr 13;14(1):2110. doi: 10.1038/s41467-023-37914-x. PubMed 37055441.
Backbone
  Vector backbone: pSLIK zeo
  Backbone manufacturer: Addgene #25736
  Vector type: Lentiviral
Growth in bacteria
  Bacterial resistance: Ampicillin, 100 μg/mL
  Growth temperature: 30°C
  Growth strain: NEB Stable
  Copy number: High Copy
Gene/Insert
  Gene/Insert name: KPNA2 (alt names: IPOA1; PTAC58)
  Species: H. sapiens (human)
  Entrez Gene: KPNA2 (a.k.a. IPOA1, PTAC58, QIP2, RCH1, SRP1-alpha, SRP1alpha)
  Tag / fusion protein: 3xFLAG (N terminal on insert)
  Cloning method: Gateway Cloning
Terms and licenses: Academic/Nonprofit Terms; Industry Terms: Not Available to Industry
How to cite: pSLIK 3xFLAG-KPNA2 zeo was a gift from Kevin Janes (Addgene plasmid # 192330 ; http://n2t.net/addgene:192330 ; RRID:Addgene_192330)
